>Addgene plasmid #227568 | pEPHS1CB0012 | addgene full sequence | sequence record 455280 | Addgene NGS Result
GCAATTGTCTTCTGCACGAAGTGGTTTAAACTATCAGTGTTTGACAGGATATATTGGCGGGTAAACCTAA
GAGAAAAGAGCGTTTATTAGAATAATCGGATATTTAAAAGGGCGTGAAAAGGTTTATCCGTTCGTCCATT
TGTATGTGCATGCCAACCACAGGGTTCCCCAGATCAGGCGCTGGCTGCTGAACCCCCAGCCGGAACTGAC
CCCACAAGGCCCTAGCGTTTGCAATGCACCAGGTCATCATTGACCCAGGCGTGTTCCACCAGGCCGCTGC
CTCGCAACTCTTCGCAGGCTTCGCCGACCTGCTCGCGCCACTTCTTCACGCGGGTGGAATCCGATCCGCA
CATGAGGCGGAAGGTTTCCAGCTTGAGCGGGTACGGCTCCCGGTGCGAGCTGAAATAGTCGAACATCCGT
CGGGCCGTCGGCGACAGCTTGCGGTACTTCTCCCATATGAATTTCGTGTAGTGGTCGCCAGCAAACAGCA
CGACGATTTCCTCGTCGATCAGGACCTGGCAACGGGACGTTTTCTTGCCACGGTCCAGGACGCGGAAGCG
GTGCAGCAGCGACACCGATTCCAGGTGCCCAACGCGGTCGGACGTGAAGCCCATCGCCGTCGCCTGTAGG
CGCGACAGGCATTCCTCGGCCTTCGTGTAATACCGGCCATTGATCGACCAGCCCAGGTCCTGGCAAAGCT
CGTAGAACGTGAAGGTGATCGGCTCGCCGATAGGGGTGCGCTTCGCGTACTCCAACACCTGCTGCCACAC
CAGTTCGTCATCGTCGGCCCGCAGCTCGACGCCGGTGTAGGTGATCTTCACGTCCTTGTTGACGTGGAAA
ATGACCTTGTTTTGCAGCGCCTCGCGCGGGATTTTCTTGTTGCGCGTGGTGAACAGGGCAGAGCGGGCCG
TGTCGTTTGGCATCGCTCGCATCGTGTCCGGCCACGGCGCAATATCGAACAAGGAAAGCTGCATTTCCTT
GATCTGCTGCTTCGTGTGTTTCAGCAACGCGGCCTGCTTGGCCTCGCTGACCTGTTTTGCCAGGTCCTCG
CCGGCGGTTTTTCGCTTCTTGGTCGTCATAGTTCCTCGCGTGTCGATGGTCATCGACTTCGCCAAACCTG
CCGCCTCCTGTTCAAGACGACGCGAACGCTCCACGGCGGCCGATGGCGCGGGCAGGGCAGGGGGAGCCAG
TTGCACGCTGTCGCGCTCGATCTTGGCCGTAGCTTGCTGGACCATCGAGCCGACGGACTGGAAGGTTTCG
CGGGGCGCACGCATGACGGTGCGGCTTGCGATGGTTTCGGCATCCTCGGCGGAAAACCCCGCGTCGATCA
GTTCTTGCCTGTATGCCTTCCGGTCAAACGTCCGATTCATTCACCCTCCTTGCGGGATTGCCCCGACTCA
CGCCGGGGCAATGTGCCCTTATTCCTGATTTGACCCGCCTGGTGCCTTGGTGTCCAGATAATCCACCTTA
TCGGCAATGAAGTCGGTCCCGTAGACCGTCTGGCCGTCCTTCTCGTACTTGGTATTCCGAATCTTGCCCT
GCACGAATACCAGCGACCCCTTGCCCAAATACTTGCCGTGGGCCTCGGCCTGAGAGCCAAAACACTTGAT
GCGGAAGAAGTCGGTGCGCTCCTGCTTGTCGCCGGCATCGTTGCGCCACATCTAGGATCTGCCAGGAACC
GTAAAAAGGCCGCGTTGCTGGCGTTTTTCCATAGGCTCCGCCCCCCTGACGAGCATCACAAAAATCGACG
CTCAAGTCAGAGGTGGCGAAACCCGACAGGACTATAAAGATACCAGGCGTTTCCCCCTGGAAGCTCCCTC
GTGCGCTCTCCTGTTCCGACCCTGCCGCTTACCGGATACCTGTCCGCCTTTCTCCCTTCGGGAAGCGTGG
CGCTTTCTCATAGCTCACGCTGTAGGTATCTCAGTTCGGTGTAGGTCGTTCGCTCCAAGCTGGGCTGTGT
GCACGAACCCCCCGTTCAGCCCGACCGCTGCGCCTTATCCGGTAACTATCGTCTTGAGTCCAACCCGGTA
AGACACGACTTATCGCCACTGGCAGCAGCCACTGGTAACAGGATTAGCAGAGCGAGGTATGTAGGCGGTG
CTACAGAGTTCTTGAAGTGGTGGCCTAACTACGGCTACACTAGAAGAACAGTATTTGGTATCTGCGCTCT
GCTGAAGCCAGTTACCTTCGGAAAAAGAGTTGGTAGCTCTTGATCCGGCAAACAAACCACCGCTGGTAGC
GGTGGTTTTTTTGTTTGCAAGCAGCAGATTACGCGCAGAAAAAAAGGATCTCAAGAAGATCCTTTGATCT
TTTCTACGGGGTCTGACGCTCAGTGGAACGAAAACTCACGTTAAGGGATTTTGGTCATGAGATTATCAAA
AAGGATCTTCACCTAGATCCTTTTAAATTAAAAATGAAGTTTTAAATCAATCTAAAGTATATATGAGTAA
ACTTGGTCTGACAGTTACCAATGCTTAATCAGTGAGGCACCTATCTCAGCGATCTGTCTATTTCGTTCAT
CCATAGTTGCCTGACTCCCCGTCGTGTAGATAACTACGATACGGGAGGGCTTACCATCTGGCCCCAGTGC
TGCAATGATACCGCGAGAACCACGCTCACCGGCTCCAGATTTATCAGCAATAAACCAGCCAGCCGGAAGG
GCCGAGCGCAGAAGTGGTCCTGCAACTTTATCCGCCTCCATCCAGTCTATTAATTGTTGCCGGGAAGCTA
GAGTAAGTAGTTCGCCAGTTAATAGTTTGCGCAACGTTGTTGCCATTGCTACAGGCATCGTGGTGTCACG
CTCGTCGTTTGGTATGGCTTCATTCAGCTCCGGTTCCCAACGATCAAGGCGAGTTACATGATCCCCCATG
TTGTGCAAAAAAGCGGTTAGCTCCTTCGGTCCTCCGATCGTTGTCAGAAGTAAGTTGGCCGCAGTGTTAT
CACTCATGGTTATGGCAGCACTGCATAATTCTCTTACTGTCATGCCATCCGTAAGATGCTTTTCTGTGAC
TGGTGAGTACTCAACCAAGTCATTCTGAGAATAGTGTATGCGGCGACCGAGTTGCTCTTGCCCGGCGTCA
ATACGGGATAATACCGCGCCACATAGCAGAACTTTAAAAGTGCTCATCATTGGAAAACGTTCTTCGGGGC
GAAAACTCTCAAGGATCTTACCGCTGTTGAGATCCAGTTCGATGTAACCCACTCGTGCACCCAACTGATC
TTCAGCATCTTTTACTTTCACCAGCGTTTCTGGGTGAGCAAAAACAGGAAGGCAAAATGCCGCAAAAAAG
GGAATAAGGGCGACACGGAAATGTTGAATACTCATACTCTTCCTTTTTCAATATTATTGAAGCATTTATC
AAGGTTATTGTCTCATGAGCGGATACATATTTGAATGTATTTAGAAAAATAAACAAATAGGGGTTCCGCG
CACGAATTGGCCAGCGCTGCCATTTTTGGGGTGAGGCCGTTCGCGGCCGAGGGGCGCAGCCCCTGGGGGG
ATGGGAGGCCCGCGTTAGCGGGCCGGGAGGGTTCGAGAAGGGGGGGCACCCCCCTTCGGCGTGCGCGGTC
ACGCGCACAGGGCGCAGCCCTGGTTAAAAACAAGGTTTATAAATATTGGTTTAAAAGCAGGTTAAAAGAC
AGGTTAGCGGTGGCCGAAAAACGGGCGGAAACCCTTGCAAATGCTGGATTTTCTGCCTGTGGACAGCCCC
TCAAATGTCAATAGGTGCGCCCCTCATCTGTCAGCACTCTGCCCCTCAAGTGTCAAGGATCGCGCCCCTC
ATCTGTCAGTAGTCGCGCCCCTCAAGTGTCAATACCGCAGGGCACTTATCCCCAGGCTTGTCCACATCAT
CTGTGGGAAACTCGCGTAAAATCAGGCGTTTTCGCCGATTTGCGAGGCTGGCCAGCTCCACGTCGCCGGC
CGAAATCGAGCCTGCCCCTCATCTGTCAACGCCGCGCCGGGTGAGTCGGCCCCTCAAGTGTCAACGTCCG
CCCCTCATCTGTCAGTGAGGGCCAAGTTTTCCGCGAGGTATCCACAACGCCGGCGGCCGCGGTGTCTCGC
ACACGGCTTCGACGGCGTTTCTGGCGCGTTTGCAGGGCCATAGACGGCCGCCAGCCCAGCGGCGAGGGCA
ACCAGCCCGGTGAGCGTCGCAAAGGAGATCCTGATCTGACTGATGGGCTGCCTGTATCGAGTGGTGATTT
TGTGCCGAGCTGCCGGTCGGGGAGCTGTTGGCTGGCTGGTGGCAGGATATATTGTGGTGTAAACAAATTG
ACGCTTAGACAACTTAATAACACATTGCGGACGTTTTTAATGTACTGGGGTGGATGCAGTGGGCCCCACT
CTGTGAAGACAATGCCGAATTCGGATCCGGAGGTCAACATGGTGGAGCACGACACTCTGGTCTACTCCAA
AAATGTCAAAGATACAGTCTCAGAAGATCAAAGGGCTATTGAGACTTTTCAACAAAGGATAATTTCGGGA
AACCTCCTCGGATTCCATTGCCCAGCTATCTGTCACTTCATCGAAAGGACAGTAGAAAAGGAAGGTGGCT
CCTACAAATGCCATCATTGCGATAAAGGAAAGGCTATCATTCAAGATCTCTCTGCCGACAGTGGTCCCAA
AGATGGACCCCCACCCACGAGGAGCATCGTGGAAAAAGAAGAGGTTCCAACCACGTCTACAAAGCAAGTG
GATTGATGTGACATCTCCACTGACGTAAGGGATGACGCACAATCCCACTATCCTTCGCAAGACCCTTCCT
CTATATAAGGAAGTTCATTTCATTTGGAGAGGACACGCTCGAGTATAAGAGCTCATTTTTACAACAATTA
CCAACAACAACAAACAACAAACAACATTACAATTACATTTACAATTATCGATACAATGTGGAAACTCAGG
ATTGGCGAAAAAAACGGCAAATTTAACATCGGTGACGGGAACGGAGATGACTATCTGCACAGTACTAACA
ACTTCGTCGGTCGTCAAACGTGGGAATTCGATCCAGACGCCGGAACGCAAAAGGAGCGAGATGAAATAGA
ACGTCTTAGGGAACAGTTCCTGATAAATAAAAAAAAATTGGATATCAGGTGCTGCGCCGACTTATTAATG
AGGAACCAACTCATCAAAGAAAGTGGAATAGATTTAATCAGTGTACCACCCGTTCGTTTAGGGGATGATG
AGGACGTAAATTATGAAGCAGTGACGACAGCCGTTCGTAAAGCTGTGCGTCTGAATAGAGCTATACAGGC
CTGGGACGGACATTGGCCCGCTGAAAATGCTGGCCCGTTATTCTTCACTCCGCCATTAATTATAGCATTG
TACATCTCCGGGACCTTAGATACTATACTGACTCAAGAGCACAAGCGAGAAATGATCCGATATATGTATA
TACACCAAAATGAAGATGGAGGCTGGGGATTTTACATATCCGGGCGTAGCACTATGATAGGGACAGCACT
CAATTACGTCGGACTGAGGTTACTGGGCGAAGATGATAATGATGCCATTGCAAAGGGTCGAAAGTGGATC
CTTGATCACGGAGGGGCAACATCAATTCCAAGTTGGGGCAAGGTTTACCTCTCCGTGCTTGGCGTCTACG
AATGGGCTGGCTGTAACCCATTACCACCAGAGTTTTGGTTGTTCCCCAGTTTTCTCCCCTACCACCCAGC
TAAGATGTGGTGTTATTGTCGAACTACCTACATGCCGATGAGCTACCTCTACGGGACAGGATTCCAGGGT
CCCATAACTGATCTGGTAAAATCTCTGAGGAAAGAGATTCATGTTATCCCTTACCACCAGATTGACTGGA
ATAAACAAAGACACAACTGTTGTAAAGAAGATCTGTACTATCCGCATACATACATACAGGACCTCTTGTG
GGATGGGTTACATTACTTCTCTGAGCCCCTCGTTAGTAAGTGGCCTCTTAAAAAGTTACGTGAGAAGGGC
TTGAAGAGGGTCCTTGACTTGATGCAATATAACGCCGAAGAAGGTAGATACATAACATTGGGGTGTGTCG
AGAAATCCTTACAAATGATGTGCTTCTCAGCTCTTGACCCAAATGGTATCGATTTTAAAAGACACCTGGC
CCGAGTGCCTGACTACCTCTGGGTCGCTGAGGACGGGATGAAGATGCAATCTTTCGGGAGTCAGTTGTGG
GACTGTACGCTGGTAACGCAAGCAATAATCGCCTCCGACATGGTCGAAGAATATGGCGACTCTTTAAAGA
AAGCTAATTTCTACTTAAAAGAGTCACAAATAAAGCAAAACCCCAAGGGGGACTTTGAGAATATGTGTAG
GCAATTTACCAAAGGAGCTTGGACATTTAGCGACCAGGACCAAGGCTGGGTTGTTAGTGATTGCACTGCT
GAAGCAGTTAAATGCCTGCTCGCTTTGTCTCAGATGCCTCAGGAAATTTCTGGTGAGAAAGTGGACGTTG
AGCGATTGTATGACGCTATTAACGTCCTTTTGTATTTGCAAAGTCCAGAGACTGGGGGGTTCGCCATCTG
GGAAGCTCCGGTGCCTAAGCCATACCTCGAAAAGCTCAACCCCTCTGAACTTTTTGCTGACATAGTAGTA
GAACGTGAGCACGTAGAGTGCACAGGGAGTATAATTCAGACTCTCCAGACTTTCAAGACACTGCACCCGG
GCCATCGTCAGAAAGAAATCGAGGTGGCTATTGAGAAAGGAATCAGGTTTCTCGAGAATAGGCAGCAAGA
GAACGGATCATGGTACGGATATTGGGGTATATGTTACTTGTACGGAACGTATTTCGTGCTGCAAGGACTG
GTGGCCTGTGGACAGACGTATGAGAACTCCGAAGCCGTTAGAAAAGCTGTTAAATTTTTCCTTTCAACAC
AAAATTCAGAGGGTGGCTGGGGAGAAAATTTCGAGTCTTGCCCTCAGGAAAAATTTATCCCACTTGAGGG
AAACCGAACAAATTTTGTACAGACCTCTTGGGCCATGTTAGGGTTGCTGTGTGGAGGGCAAGCAGAAAGG
GATCCGACACCTCTTCACAAAGCTGCTAAGCTGCTTATTAATGGTCAAATGGACAACGGGGACTTCCCTC
AGCAAGAAATCACTGGGGTTTATATGAAGAATTGCATGCTGCACTACCCCGAATATCGAAACACCTTCCC
TTTATGGGCTTTAGGCGAATACCGTAAACGAGTGTGGCTGGCAAAACAAGAGACTGGTTCGTAAGTCGAC
CGGCTGCTAACAAAGCCCGAGCTTCTCTAGCTAGAGTCGATCGACAAGCTCGAGTTTCTCCATAATAATG
TGTGAGTAGTTCCCAGATAAGGGAATTAGGGTTCCTATAGGGTTTCGCTCATGTGTTGAGCATATAAGAA
ACCCTTAGTATGTATTTGTATTTGTAAAATACTTCTATCAATAAAATTTCTAATTCCTAAAACCAAAATC
CAGTACTAAAATCCAGATCGCT
Features (pLannotate 1.2.2; 14 found; start..end, strand, type, name):
     42..66      +  misc_feature   RB T-DNA repeat: right border repeat from nopaline C58 T-DNA
    178..198     -  CDS            TetR (fragment): tetracycline resistance regulatory protein; tetR
    225..1370    -  CDS            trfA: TRFA_ECOLX - Experimental evidence at protein level: Swiss-Prot protein existence level 1. Also involved in plasmid copy number control, promoting intermolecular coupling of protein bound iterons at oriV, which inhibits replication initiation. From Escherichia coli.
   1706..2294    -  rep_origin     ori: high-copy-number ColE1/pMB1/pBR322/pUC origin of replication
   2465..3325    -  CDS            AmpR: β-lactamase; bla; confers resistance to ampicillin, carbenicillin, and related antibiotics
   3326..3430    -  promoter       AmpR promoter: bla
   3517..4148    -  rep_origin     oriV: incP origin of replication
   4240..4264    +  misc_feature   LB T-DNA repeat: left border repeat from nopaline C58 T-DNA
   4450..4795    +  promoter       CaMV 35S promoter: strong constitutive promoter from cauliflower mosaic virus
   4747..4793    +  promoter       minimal CaMV 35S promoter: minimal 35S promoter from cauliflower mosaic virus
   4824..4877    +  misc_feature   TMV Ω: translational enhancer from the tobacco mosaic virus 5'-leader sequence (Gallie et al., 1988)
   4886..7192    +  CDS            DDS: DADIS_PANGI - Also known as DS
   7213..7230    +  CDS            SET1 (fragment): solubility-enhancement tag derived from T7 phage gene 10B
   7265..7439    +  polyA_signal   CaMV poly(A) signal: cauliflower mosaic virus polyadenylation signal
