[The description below was written by a language model from this plasmid's Addgene catalogue record and pLannotate feature annotations shown in this document.]
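Description:
pEPHS1CB0012 is a Golden Gate/MoClo Level 1, Position 1 plant expression construct built in the pICH47732 acceptor backbone. It is a binary-type vector. The feature table shows nopaline-type left and right T-DNA border repeats flanking the expression cassette, together with an incP oriV and the trfA replication gene, which support broad-host-range maintenance such as in Agrobacterium. A high-copy ColE1/pUC origin drives propagation in E. coli. Selection in bacteria is by ampicillin, through a β-lactamase gene under its own promoter. No plant selectable marker is annotated within the T-DNA.

The payload is a single transcription unit assembled by BsaI cloning, with the BsaI sites destroyed in the process. A short CaMV 35S promoter fused to the tobacco mosaic virus Ω leader, a translational enhancer, drives a coding sequence named TkTXSS from the dandelion Taraxacum kok-saghyz, and a CaMV 35S polyadenylation signal terminates it. The coding sequence carries an A745P substitution, and its internal BsaI sites were removed by silent mutation to make it compatible with Golden Gate assembly. The automated annotation labels this roughly 2.3 kb open reading frame by similarity to dammarenediol synthase from Panax ginseng. That match suggests an oxidosqualene cyclase-type triterpene synthase, although the record does not spell out the enzyme's function. The short TetR and SET1 fragment hits are probably incidental matches from the annotation software.

The associated work concerns triterpenoid biosynthesis. The construct appears intended for strong constitutive expression of the mutant enzyme in plants, either directly or after assembly with other Level 1 units into multigene constructs, to test the effect of the A745P change.
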