Addgene plasmid #227568: pEPHS1CB0012
Purpose: Level 1 - Position 1 with 35S promoter and terminator for plant expression, with mutations in CDS
Depositing lab: Nicola Patron. Depositing organization: Earlham Institute. Publication: Biosynthesis and bioactivity of anti-inflammatory triterpenoids in Calendula officinalis. Golubova D, Salmon M, Su H, Tansley C, Kaithakottil GG, Linsmith G, Schudoma C, Swarbreck D, O'Connell MA, Patron NJ. Nat Commun. 2025 Jul 28;16(1):6941. doi: 10.1038/s41467-025-62269-w. PubMed 40721615.
Backbone
  Vector backbone: pICH47732
  Vector type: Plant Expression
Growth in bacteria
  Bacterial resistance: Ampicillin, 100 μg/mL
  Growth temperature: 37°C
  Growth strain: DH5alpha
  Copy number: High Copy
Gene/Insert
  Gene/Insert name: 35Sshort_TMV_TkTXSS (A745P)_35S
  Species: Taraxacum kok-sagyhz
  Mutation: A745P, BsaI sites removed by silent mutation
  Promoter: 35Sshort_TMV (pICH51277)
  Cloning method: Restriction Enzyme; 5′ cloning site BsaI (destroyed during cloning); 3′ cloning site BsaI (destroyed during cloning)
Terms and licenses: Academic/Nonprofit Terms; Industry Terms: Not Available to Industry
How to cite: pEPHS1CB0012 was a gift from Nicola Patron (Addgene plasmid # 227568 ; http://n2t.net/addgene:227568 ; RRID:Addgene_227568)
